>Addgene plasmid #73402 | pETM6-Vv4CL-CmCHS-MsCHI | depositor full sequence | sequence record 135144 | Full Sequence
GGGGAATTGTGAGCGGATAACAATTCCCCTCTAGAAATAATTTTGTTTAACTTTAAGAAGGAGATATACA
TATGATTAGTATTGAAACGCAAAACCCGGATGTTAGCAACCTGGACACCTCGCACTCTATTCCGAAAATG
GCAAACCGTATTGATGACCATGTGTTTCGTTCTAAACTGCCGGAAATTCCGATCAGTAACCATCTGCCGC
TGCACACGTATTGCTTCGAAAATTACTCGCAGTTTGCAGACCGTCCGTGTCTGATTGTTGGCTCGACGAA
CAAAACCTATAGCTTCGCTGAAACCCATCTGATCTCTCGCAAAGTGGGCGCAGGTTTTGCTCACCTGGGT
CTGAAACAGGGCGATGTGGTTATGATTCTGCTGCAAAATTGCGCGGAATTTGCCTTCAGCTTTCTGGGTG
CGTCTATGGTTGGCGCCGTCACCACGACCGCAAACCCGTTCTACACGTCCGCGGAAATCTTCAAACAGCT
GAACGCATCAAAAGCTAAAATCGTCGTGACCCAGGCGCAATATGTGGATAAACTGCGCGACTACCCGGAT
GGTCAAGTTGCCAAAATTGGCGAAGGTTTCACGGTCATTACCATCGATGACCCGCCGGAAAACTGTATGC
ATTTTAGTGTTGTCTCCGAAGCGAACGAAAGCGAACTGCCGGAAGTCTCAATTAATTCGGATGACCCGGT
GGCCCTGCCGTTTAGCTCTGGTACGACCGGCCTGCCGAAAGGCGTGGTTCTGACGCACAAATCACTGATC
ACCTCGGTCGCCCAGCAAGTGGATGGTGAAAACCCGAATCTGCATCTGACCCCGGATGACGTCGTGCTGT
GCGTGCTGCCGCTGTTCCACATTTATAGCCTGAACTCTGTTCTGCTGTGTAGTCTGCGTGCAGGTGCAGC
AGTGCTGCTGATGCAGAAATTTGAAATTGGTACCCTGCTGGAACTGATCCAACGTTACCGCGTGAGCGTT
GCAGCTGTTGTCCCGCCGCTGGTTCTGGCACTGGCTAAAAATCCGATGGTGGAATCGTTTGATCTGAGTT
CCATCCGTGTGGTTCTGAGCGGTGCAGCACCGCTGGGCAAAGAACTGGAAGCAGCTCTGCGTTCCCGCGT
TCCGCAGGCAGTCCTGGGCCAAGGTTATGGCATGACGGAAGCAGGCCCGGTGCTGTCAATGTGCCTGGGT
TTCGCTAAACAGCCGTTTCCGACGAAATCAGGTTCGTGTGGCACCGTCGTGCGTAACGCGGAACTGAAAG
TTGTGGATCCGGAAACCGGTTGCTCCCTGGGCCGTAATCAGCCGGGTGAAATTTGTATCCGCGGCCAGCA
AATTATGAAAGGTTATCTGAATGATCCGGAAGCGACGGCCTCTACCATTGACGTTGATGGCTGGCTGCAT
ACCGGTGACATCGGCTACGTGGATGACGATGAAGAAGTGTTCATTGTTGATCGCGTCAAAGAACTGATCA
AATTCAAAGGTTTTCAGGTTCCGCCGGCAGAACTGGAAGCTCTGCTGGTGTCTCACCCGTCCATTGCCGA
TGCGGCCGTGGTTCCGCAAAAAGACGATGTTGCTGGCGAAGTCCCGGTGGCGTTCGTCGTGCGTTCTAAC
GGTTTTGAACTGACCGAAGAAGCAGTGAAAGAATTCATCAGTAAACAGGTTGTCTTTTATAAACGCCTGC
ATAAAGTGTACTTTGTTCACGCGATTCCGAAAAGCCCGTCTGGCAAAATCCTGCGTAAAGATCTGCGCGC
GAAACTGGCCGAAAAAACCCCGGAACCGAACGGCGGTGGCGGTAGTGGCGGTGGCGGTTCCGGCGGTGGC
GGTTCACTGGTGGGTGCCCTGATGCATGTTATGCAGAAACGTAGCCGTGCTATCCACTCCTCAGATGAAG
GTGAAGACCAGGCAGGTGACGAAGATGAAGACTAACTCGAGTCTGGTAAAGAAACCGCTGCTGCGAAATT
TGAACGCCAGCACATGGACTCGTCTACTAGTCGCAGCTTAATTAACCTAAACTGCTGCCACCGCTGAGCA
ATAACTAGCATAACCCCTTGGGGCCTCTAAACGGGTCTTGAGGGGTTTTTTGCTAGGATCGAGATCGATC
TCGATCCCGCGAAATTAATACGACTCACTATAGGGGAATTGTGAGCGGATAACAATTCCCCTCTAGAAAT
AATTTTGTTTAACTTTAAGAAGGAGATATACATATGGCTACGGTCCAAGAAATCCGCAACGCTCAACGCG
CAGATGGTCCGGCGACGGTCCTGGCAATCGGCACGGCAACCCCGGCTCATAGCGTGAACCAGGCAGATTA
TCCGGACTATTACTTTCGTATTACCAAATCTGAACACATGACGGAACTGAAAGAAAAATTCAAACGTATG
TGCGATAAAAGTATGATTAAAAAACGCTACATGTACCTGACCGAAGAAATCCTGAAAGAAAACCCGAATA
TGTGTGCCTACATGGCACCGAGCCTGGATGCGCGCCAGGACATTGTGGTTGTCGAAGTTCCGAAACTGGG
TAAAGAAGCGGCCACCAAAGCCATCAAAGAATGGGGCCAACCGAAATCAAAAATTACGCACCTGATCTTT
TGCACCACGTCGGGTGTGGATATGCCGGGTGCAGACTATCAGCTGACCAAACTGCTGGGTCTGCGTCCGA
GCGTTAAACGCTTTATGATGTACCAGCAAGGCTGCTTCGCAGGCGGTACGGTCCTGCGTCTGGCTAAAGA
TCTGGCGGAAAACAATAAAGGTGCTCGCGTTCTGGTGGTTTGTAGTGAAATTACCGCTGTCACGTTTCGT
GGTCCGGCGGATACCCATCTGGACTCCCTGGTTGGCCAGGCCCTGTTCGGCGATGGTGCAGCTGCGGTTA
TCGTCGGCGCAGATCCGGACACGAGTGTGGAACGTCCGCTGTATCAGCTGGTTTCAACCTCGCAAACGAT
TCTGCCGGATTCCGACGGTGCGATCGATGGCCATCTGCGCGAAGTGGGTCTGACCTTTCACCTGCTGAAA
GACGTTCCGGGCCTGATTTCAAAAAACATCGAAAAAAGCCTGTCTGAAGCCTTTGCACCGGTTGGTATTT
CGGATTGGAGCTCTATTTTCTGGATCGCACATCCGGGCGGTCCGGCAATCCTGGACCAGGTGGAAAGCAA
ACTGGGTCTGAAAGAAGAAAAACTGAAAGCTACCCGTCAAGTCCTGTCTGAATACGGCAATATGAGTTCC
GCGTGTGTGCTGTTCATTCTGGATGAAATGCGCAAAAAATCTGCCGAAGAAGCTAAAGCGACCACGGGCG
AAGGTCTGGATTGGGGCGTGCTGTTTGGTTTCGGTCCGGGTCTGACCGTCGAAACGGTCGTGCTGCACAG
TGTGCCGATCAAAGCGGGCGGTGGCGGTTCCGGCGGTGGTGGTAGTGGTGGTGGTGGCTCTCCGCCGCCG
GCCCTGCCGCCGAAACGTCGTCGCTAACTCGAGTCTGGTAAAGAAACCGCTGCTGCGAAATTTGAACGCC
AGCACATGGACTCGTCTACTAGTCGCAGCTTAATTAACCTAAACTGCTGCCACCGCTGAGCAATAACTAG
CATAACCCCTTGGGGCCTCTAAACGGGTCTTGAGGGGTTTTTTGCTAGGATCGAGATCGATCTCGATCCC
GCGAAATTAATACGACTCACTATAGGGGAATTGTGAGCGGATAACAATTCCCCTCTAGAAATAATTTTGT
TTAACTTTAAGAAGGAGATATACATATGGCTGCATCAATCACCGCAATCACTGTGGAGAACCTTGAATAC
CCAGCGGTGGTTACCTCTCCGGTCACCGGCAAATCATATTTCCTCGGTGGCGCTGGGGAGAGAGGATTGA
CCATTGAAGGAAACTTCATCAAGTTCACTGCCATAGGTGTTTATTTGGAAGATATAGCAGTGGCTTCACT
AGCTGCCAAATGGAAGGGTAAATCATCTGAAGAGTTACTTGAGACCCTTGACTTTTACAGAGACATCATC
TCAGGTCCCTTTGAAAAGTTAATTAGAGGGTCAAAGATTAGGGAATTGAGTGGTCCTGAGTACTCAAGGA
AGGTTATGGAGAACTGTGTGGCACACTTGAAATCAGTTGGAACTTATGGAGATGCAGAAGCTGAAGCTAT
GCAAAAATTTGCTGAAGCTTTCAAGCCTGTTAATTTTCCACCTGGTGCCTCTGTTTTCTACAGGCAATCA
CCTAATGGAATATTAGGGCTTAGTTTCTCTCCGGATACAAGTATACCAGAAAAGGAGGCTGCACTCATAG
AGAACAAGGCAGTTTCATCAGCAGTGTTGGAGACTATGATCGGCGAGCACGCTGTTTCCCCTGATCTTAA
GCGCTGTTTAGCTGCAAGATTACCTGCGTTGTTGAACGAGGGTGCTTTCAAGATTGGAAACTGAACTAGT
CGCAGCTTAATTAACCTAAACTGCTGCCACCGCTGAGCAATAACTAGCATAACCCCTTGGGGCCTCTAAA
CGGGTCTTGAGGGGTTTTTTGCTAGCGAAAGGAGGAGTCGACTATATCCGGATTGGCGAATGGG
[124 nt withheld, positions 4545-4668]
C
[91 nt withheld, positions 4670-4760]
A
[49 nt withheld, positions 4762-4810]
CCTTTGACGTTGGAGTCCACGTTCTTT
[37 nt withheld, positions 4838-4874]
ACCCTATCTCGGTCTATTCTTTTGATTTATAAGGGATTTTGCCGATTTCGGCCTATTGGTTAAAAAATGA
GCTGATTTAACAAAAATTTAACGCGAATTTTAACAAAATATTAACGTTTACAATTTCTGGCGGCACGATG
GCATGAGATTATCAAAAAGGATCTTCACCTAGATCCTTTTAAATTAAAAATGAAGTTTTAAATCAATCTA
AAGTATATATGAGTAAACTTGGTCTGACAGTTACCAATGCTTAATCAGTGAGGCACCTATCTCAGCGATC
TGTCTATTTCGTTCATCCATAGTTGCCTGACTCCCCGTCGTGTAGATAACTACGATACGGGAGGGCTTAC
CATCTGGCCCCAGTGCTGCAATGATACCGCGAGACCCACGCTCACCGGCTCCAGATTTATCAGCAATAAA
CCAGCCAGCCGGAAGGGCCGAGCGCAGAAGTGGTCCTGCAACTTTATCCGCCTCCATCCAGTCTATTAAT
TGTTGCCGGGAAGCTAGAGTAAGTAGTTCGCCAGTTAATAGTTTGCGCAACGTTGTTGCCATTGCTACAG
GCATCGTGGTGTCACGCTCGTCGTTTGGTATGGCTTCATTCAGCTCCGGTTCCCAACGATCAAGGCGAGT
TACATGATCCCCCATGTTGTGCAAAAAAGCGGTTAGCTCCTTCGGTCCTCCGATCGTTGTCAGAAGTAAG
TTGGCCGCAGTGTTATCACTCATGGTTATGGCAGCACTGCATAATTCTCTTACTGTCATGCCATCCGTAA
GATGCTTTTCTGTGACTGGTGAGTACTCAACCAAGTCATTCTGAGAATAGTGTATGCGGCGACCGAGTTG
CTCTTGCCCGGCGTCAATACGGGATAATACCGCGCCACATAGCAGAACTTTAAAAGTGCTCATCATTGGA
AAACGTTCTTCGGGGCGAAAACTCTCAAGGATCTTACCGCTGTTGAGATCCAGTTCGATGTAACCCACTC
GTGCACCCAACTGATCTTCAGCATCTTTTACTTTCACCAGCGTTTCTGGGTGAGCAAAAACAGGAAGGCA
AAATGCCGCAAAAAAGGGAATAAGGGCGACACGGAAATGTTGAATACTCATACTCTTCCTTTTTCAATCA
TGATTGAAGCATTTATCAGGGTTATTGTCTCATGAGCGGATACATATTTGAATGTATTTAGAAAAATAAA
CAAATAGGTCATGACCAAAATCCCTTAACGTGAGTTTTCGTTCCACTGAGCGTCAGACCCCGTAGAAAAG
ATCAAAGGATCTTCTTGAGATCCTTTTTTTCTGCGCGTAATCTGCTGCTTGCAAACAAAAAAACCACCGC
TACCAGCGGTGGTTTGTTTGCCGGATCAAGAGCTACCAACTCTTTTTCCGAAGGTAACTGGCTTCAGCAG
AGCGCAGATACCAAATACTGTCCTTCTAGTGTAGCCGTAGTTAGGCCACCACTTCAAGAACTCTGTAGCA
CCGCCTACATACCTCGCTCTGCTAATCCTGTTACCAGTGGCTGCTGCCAGTGGCGATAAGTCGTGTCTTA
CCGGGTTGGACTCAAGACGATAGTTACCGGATAAGGCGCAGCGGTCGGGCTGAACGGGGGGTTCGTGCAC
ACAGCCCAGCTTGGAGCGAACGACCTACACCGAACTGAGATACCTACAGCGTGAGCTATGAGAAAGCGCC
ACGCTTCCCGAAGGGAGAAAGGCGGACAGGTATCCGGTAAGCGGCAGGGTCGGAACAGGAGAGCGCACGA
GGGAGCTTCCAGGGGGAAACGCCTGGTATCTTTATAGTCCTGTCGGGTTTCGCCACCTCTGACTTGAGCG
TCGATTTTTGTGATGCTCGTCAGGGGGGCGGAGCCTATGGAAAAACGCCAGCAACGCGGCCTTTTTACGG
TTCCTGGCCTTTTGCTGGCCTTTTGCTCACATGTTCTTTCCTGCGTTATCCCCTGATTCTGTGGATAACC
GTATTACCGCCTTTGAGTGAGCTGATACCGCTCGCCGCAGCCGAACGACCGAGCGCAGCGAGTCAGTGAG
CGAGGAAGCGGAAGAGCGCCTGATGCGGTATTTTCTCCTTACGCATCTGTGCGGTATTTCACACCGCATA
TATGGTGCACTCTCAGTACAATCTGCTCTGATGCCGCATAGTTAAGCCAGTATACACTCCGCTATCGCTA
CGTGACTGGGTCATGGCTGCGCCCCGACACCCGCCAACACCCGCTGACGCGCCCTGACGGGCTTGTCTGC
TCCCGGCATCCGCTTACAGACAAGCTGTGACCGTCTCCGGGAGCTGCATGTGTCAGAGGTTTTCACCGTC
ATCACCGAAACGCGCGAGGCAGCTGCGGTAAAGCTCATCAGCGTGGTCGTGAAGCGATTCACAGATGTCT
GCCTGTTCATCCGCGTCCAGCTCGTTGAGTTTCTCCAGAAGCGTTAATGTCTGGCTTCTGATAAAGCGGG
CCATGTTAAGGGCGGTTTTTTCCTGTTTGGTCACTGATGCCTCCGTGTAAGGGGGATTTCTGTTCATGGG
GGTAATGATACCGATGAAACGAGAGAGGATGCTCACGATACGGGTTACTGATGATGAACATGCCCGGTTA
CTGGAACGTTGTGAGGGTAAACAACTGGCGGTATGGATGCGGCGGGACCAGAGAAAAATCACTCAGGGTC
AATGCCAGCGCTTCGTTAATACAGATGTAGGTGTTCCACAGGGTAGCCAGCAGCATCCTGCGATGCAGAT
CCGGAACATAATGGTGCAGGGCGCTGACTTCCGCGTTTCCAGACTTTACGAAACACGGAAACCGAAGACC
ATTCATGTTGTTGCTCAGGTCGCAGACGTTTTGCAGCAGCAGTCGCTTCACGTTCGCTCGCGTATCGGTG
ATTCATTCTGCTAACCAGTAAGGCAACCCCGCCAGCCTAGCCGGGTCCTCAACGACAGGAGCACGATCAT
GCTAGTCATGCCCCGCGCCCACCGGAAGGAGCTGACTGGGTTGAAGGCTCTCAAGGGCATCGGTCGAGAT
CCCGGTGCCTAATGAGTGAGCTAACTTACATTAATTGCGTTGCGCTCACTGCCCGCTTTCCAGTCGGGAA
ACCTGTCGTGCCAGCTGCATTAATGAATCGGCCAACGCGCGGGGAGAGGCGGTTTGCGTATTGGGCGCCA
GGGTGGTTTTTCTTTTCACCAGTGAGACGGGCAACAGCTGATTGCCCTTCACCGCCTGGCCCTGAGAGAG
TTGCAGCAAGCGGTCCACGCTGGTTTGCCCCAGCAGGCGAAAATCCTGTTTGATGGTGGTTAACGGCGGG
ATATAACATGAGCTGTCTTCGGTATCGTCGTATCCCACTACCGAGATGTCCGCACCAACGCGCAGCCCGG
ACTCGGTAATGGCGCGCATTGCGCCCAGCGCCATCTGATCGTTGGCAACCAGCATCGCAGTGGGAACGAT
GCCCTCATTCAGCATTTGCATGGTTTGTTGAAAACCGGACATGGCACTCCAGTCGCCTTCCCGTTCCGCT
ATCGGCTGAATTTGATTGCGAGTGAGATATTTATGCCAGCCAGCCAGACGCAGACGCGCCGAGACAGAAC
TTAATGGGCCCGCTAACAGCGCGATTTGCTGGTGACCCAATGCGACCAGATGCTCCACGCCCAGTCGCGT
ACCGTCTTCATGGGAGAAAATAATACTGTTGATGGGTGTCTGGTCAGAGACATCAAGAAATAACGCCGGA
ACATTAGTGCAGGCAGCTTCCACAGCAATGGCATCCTGGTCATCCAGCGGATAGTTAATGATCAGCCCAC
TGACGCGTTGCGCGAGAAGATTGTGCACCGCCGCTTTACAGGCTTCGACGCCGCTTCGTTCTACCATCGA
CACCACCACGCTGGCACCCAGTTGATCGGCGCGAGATTTAATCGCCGCGACAATTTGCGACGGCGCGTGC
AGGGCCAGACTGGAGGTGGCAACGCCAATCAGCAACGACTGTTTGCCCGCCAGTTGTTGTGCCACGCGGT
TGGGAATGTAATTCAGCTCCGCCATCGCCGCTTCCACTTTTTCCCGCGTTTTCGCAGAAACGTGGCTGGC
CTGGTTCACCACGCGGGAAACGGTCTGATAAGAGACACCGGCATACTCTGCGACATCGTATAACGTTACT
GGTTTCACATTCACCACCCTGAATTGACTCTCTTCCGGGCGCTATCATGCCATACCGCGAAAGGTTTTGC
GCCATTCGATGGTGTCCGGGATCTCGACGCTCTCCCTTATGCGACTCCTGCATTAGGAAGCAGCCCAGTA
GTAGGTTGAGGCCGTTGAGCACCGCCGCCGCAAGGAATGGTGCATGCAAGGAGATGGCGCCCAACAGTCC
CCCGGCCACGGGGCCTGCCACCATACCCACGCCGAAACAAGCGCTCATGAGCCCGAAGTGGCGAGCCCGA
TCTTCCCCATCGGTGATGTCGGCGATATAGGCGCCAGCAACCGCACCTGTGGCGCCGGTGATGCCGGCCA
CGATGCGTCCGGCGTAGCCTAGGATCGAGATCGATCTCGATCCCGCGAAATTAATACGACTCACTATA
Features (pLannotate 1.2.2; 31 found; start..end, strand, type, name):
      3..27      +  protein_bind   lac operator: The lac repressor binds to the lac operator to inhibit transcription in E. coli. This inhibition can be relieved by adding lactose or isopropyl-β-D-thiogalactopyranoside (IPTG). lac repressor encoded by lacI
     42..64      +  RBS            RBS: efficient ribosome binding site from bacteriophage T7 gene 10 (Olins and Rangwala, 1989)
    162..1757    +  CDS            4CL3 (fragment): 4CL3_ARATH - Experimental evidence at protein level: Swiss-Prot protein existence level 1. Produces CoA thioesters of a variety of hydroxy- and methoxy- substituted cinnamic acids, which are used to synthesize several phenylpropanoid-derived compounds, including anthocyanins, flavonoids, isoflavonoids, coumarins, lignin, suberin and wall-bound phenolics. From Arabidopsis thaliana (Mouse-ear cress).
   1767..1922    +  CDS            Wasl (fragment): WASL_MOUSE - Experimental evidence at protein level: Swiss-Prot protein existence level 1. Regulates actin polymerization by stimulating the actin- nucleating activity of the Arp2/3 complex. Involved in various processes, such as mitosis and cytokinesis, via its role in the regulation of actin polymerization. Together with CDC42, involved in the extension and maintenance of the formation of thin, actin-rich surface projections called filopodia. In addition to its role in the cytoplasm, also plays a role in the nucleus by regulating gene transcription, probably by promoting nuclear actin polyme
   1938..1979    +  CDS            S-Tag (fragment): affinity and epitope tag derived from pancreatic ribonuclease A
   2035..2082    +  terminator     T7 terminator: transcription terminator for bacteriophage T7 RNA polymerase
   2116..2134    +  promoter       T7 promoter: promoter for bacteriophage T7 RNA polymerase
   2135..2159    +  protein_bind   lac operator: The lac repressor binds to the lac operator to inhibit transcription in E. coli. This inhibition can be relieved by adding lactose or isopropyl-β-D-thiogalactopyranoside (IPTG). lac repressor encoded by lacI
   2174..2196    +  RBS            RBS: efficient ribosome binding site from bacteriophage T7 gene 10 (Olins and Rangwala, 1989)
   2204..3364    +  CDS            CHS1: CHS1_SOYBN - Experimental evidence at protein level: Swiss-Prot protein existence level 1. The primary product of this enzyme is 4,2',4',6'- tetrahydroxychalcone (also termed naringenin-chalcone or chalcone) which can under specific conditions spontaneously isomerize into naringenin. From Glycine max (Soybean) (Glycine hispida).
   3395..3417    -  CDS            9xHis (fragment): 9xHis affinity tag
   3470..3511    +  CDS            S-Tag (fragment): affinity and epitope tag derived from pancreatic ribonuclease A
   3567..3614    +  terminator     T7 terminator: transcription terminator for bacteriophage T7 RNA polymerase
   3648..3666    +  promoter       T7 promoter: promoter for bacteriophage T7 RNA polymerase
   3667..3691    +  protein_bind   lac operator: The lac repressor binds to the lac operator to inhibit transcription in E. coli. This inhibition can be relieved by adding lactose or isopropyl-β-D-thiogalactopyranoside (IPTG). lac repressor encoded by lacI
   3706..3728    +  RBS            RBS: efficient ribosome binding site from bacteriophage T7 gene 10 (Olins and Rangwala, 1989)
   3736..4401    +  CDS            CHI1: CFI1_MEDSA - Also known as CHI-1. Experimental evidence at protein level: Swiss-Prot protein existence level 1. Catalyzes the intramolecular cyclization of bicyclic chalcones into tricyclic (S)-flavanones. Responsible for the isomerization of 4,2',4',6'-tetrahydroxychalcone (also termed chalcone) into naringenin. From Medicago sativa (Alfalfa).
   4454..4501    +  terminator     T7 terminator: transcription terminator for bacteriophage T7 RNA polymerase
   4545..5000    +  rep_origin     f1 ori (sequence partly withheld): f1 bacteriophage origin of replication; arrow indicates direction of (+) strand synthesis
   5115..5975    -  CDS            AmpR: β-lactamase; bla; confers resistance to ampicillin, carbenicillin, and related antibiotics
   5976..6068    -  promoter       AmpR promoter: bla
   6149..6737    +  rep_origin     ori: high-copy-number ColE1/pMB1/pBR322/pUC origin of replication
   6923..7065    -  misc_feature   bom: basis of mobility region from pBR322
   7167..7358    -  CDS            rop: Rop protein, which maintains plasmids at low copy number; rop
   7375..7755    +  CDS            YPB1_ECOLX: Protein predicted: Swiss-Prot protein existence level 4. From Escherichia coli.
   7817..7881    -  CDS            TcR (fragment): tetracycline efflux protein; tet; confers resistance to tetracycline
   7896..7917    -  protein_bind   CAP binding site: CAP binding activates transcription in the presence of cAMP. E. coli catabolite activator protein
   7930..9012    -  CDS            lacI: lac repressor; lacI; The lac repressor binds to the lac operator to inhibit transcription in E. coli. This inhibition can be relieved by adding lactose or isopropyl-β-D-thiogalactopyranoside (IPTG).
   9013..9090    -  promoter       lacI promoter: lacI
   9098..9371    -  CDS            TcR (fragment): tetracycline efflux protein; tet; confers resistance to tetracycline
   9406..2       +  promoter       T7 promoter (across the origin): promoter for bacteriophage T7 RNA polymerase
