[The description below was written by a language model from this plasmid's Addgene catalogue record and pLannotate feature annotations shown in this document.]
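Description:
pETM6-Vv4CL-CmCHS-MsCHI is a bacterial expression plasmid built on the pETM6 backbone, a pET-style vector for assembling multi-gene pathways in Escherichia coli. It carries a ColE1/pBR322-type origin together with the bom and rop elements, an f1 phage origin, and a β-lactamase gene conferring ampicillin resistance. The catalogue lists it as high copy, although rop is normally associated with moderated copy number. Short tetracycline-resistance gene fragments flanking the lacI region appear to be non-functional remnants of the pBR322 lineage.

The payload is three plant enzymes that together convert phenylpropanoic acids into flavanones: 4-coumarate:CoA ligase from Vitis vinifera (Vv4CL), a synthetic chalcone synthase gene from Citrus maxima (CmCHS), and chalcone isomerase from Medicago sativa (MsCHI). In the annotation, the first two genes are labelled by their closest Swiss-Prot homologues, from Arabidopsis and soybean, rather than by source species. The genes are arranged in the same orientation as three separate units, each with its own T7 promoter, lac operator, T7 gene 10 ribosome binding site and T7 terminator. The plasmid-borne lacI supplies repressor, so expression is IPTG-inducible in a host that provides T7 RNA polymerase. Partial S-tag and His-tag matches, and a short hit to an unrelated mouse protein downstream of the first coding sequence, most likely reflect residual vector sequence rather than intended fusions.

Functionally, 4CL activates the acid to its CoA thioester, CHS condenses it into a chalcone, and CHI cyclises this to the flavanone (for example naringenin). The associated publication concerns optimising an E. coli co-culture for flavonoid production, which is consistent with this plasmid's role as a flavanone-producing module.
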