Addgene plasmid #73402: pETM6-Vv4CL-CmCHS-MsCHI
Purpose: Expresses three enzymes to convert phenylpropanoic acids to flavanones in vivo
Depositing lab: Mattheos Koffas. Depositing organization: Rensselaer Polytechnic Institute. Publication: Experimental and computational optimization of an Escherichia coli co-culture for the efficient production of flavonoids. Jones JA, Vernacchio VR, Sinkoe AL, Collins SM, Ibrahim MH, Lachance DM, Hahn J, Koffas MA. Metab Eng. 2016 Feb 6;35:55-63. doi: 10.1016/j.ymben.2016.01.006. PubMed 26860871.
Backbone
  Vector backbone: pETM6
  Backbone manufacturer: Koffas Lab, Addgene Plasmid #49795
  Backbone size w/o insert (bp): 5203
  Vector type: Bacterial Expression
Growth in bacteria
  Bacterial resistance: Ampicillin, 100 μg/mL
  Growth temperature: 37°C
  Growth strain: DH5alpha
  Copy number: High Copy
Gene/Insert 1
  Gene/Insert name: Vv4CL
  Species: V. vinifera
  Promoter: T7
  Cloning method: Restriction Enzyme; 5′ cloning site unknown (unknown if destroyed); 3′ cloning site unknown (unknown if destroyed)
  Sequencing primers: 5′ pBRrevBam
Gene/Insert 2
  Gene/Insert name: CmCHS
  Species: Synthetic; C. maxima
  Promoter: T7
  Cloning method: Restriction Enzyme; 5′ cloning site unknown (unknown if destroyed); 3′ cloning site unknown (unknown if destroyed)
  Sequencing primers: 5′ unknown
Gene/Insert 3
  Gene/Insert name: MsCHI
  Species: M. sativa
  Promoter: T7
  Cloning method: Restriction Enzyme; 5′ cloning site unknown (unknown if destroyed); 3′ cloning site unknown (unknown if destroyed)
  Sequencing primers: 5′ unknown
Terms and licenses: Academic/Nonprofit Terms; Industry Terms: Not Available to Industry
How to cite: pETM6-Vv4CL-CmCHS-MsCHI was a gift from Mattheos Koffas (Addgene plasmid # 73402 ; http://n2t.net/addgene:73402 ; RRID:Addgene_73402)
