>Addgene plasmid #73402 | pETM6-Vv4CL-CmCHS-MsCHI | addgene partial sequence | sequence record 139353 | pBRrevBam 5'-GGTGATGTCGGCGATATAGG-3'
ATGCGTCCGGCGTAGCCTAGGATCGAGATCGATCTCGATCCCGCGAAATTAATACGACTCACTATAGGGG
AATTGTGAGCGGATAACAATTCCCCTCTAGAAATAATTTTGTTTAACTTTAAGAAGGAGATATACATATG
ATTAGTATTGAAACGCAAAACCCGGATGTTAGCAACCTGGACACCTCGCACTCTATTCCGAAAATGGCAA
ACCGTATTGATGACCATGTGTTTCGTTCTAAACTGCCGGAAATTCCGATCAGTAACCATCTGCCGCTGCA
CACGTATTGCTTCGAAAATTACTCGCAGTTTGCAGACCGTCCGTGTCTGATTGTTGGCTCGACGAACAAA
ACCTATAGCTTCGCTGAAACCCATCTGATCTCTCGCAAAGTGGGCGCAGGTTTTGCTCACCTGGGTCTGA
AACAGGGCGATGTGGTTATGATTCTGCTGCAAAATTGCGCGGAATTTGCCTTCAGCTTTCTGGGTGCGTC
TATGGTTGGCGCCGTCACCACGACCGCAAACCCGTTCTACACGTCCGCGGAAATCTTCAAACAGCTGAAC
GCATCAAAAGCTAAAATCGTCGTGACCCAGGCGCAATATGTGGATAAACTGCGCGACTACCCGGATGGTC
AAGTTGCCAAAATTGGCGAAGGTTTCACGGTCATTACCATCGATGACCCGCCGGAAAACTGTATGCATTT
TAGTGTTGTCTCCGAAGCGAACGAAAGCGAACTGCCGGAAGTCTCAATTA
