>Addgene plasmid #73402 | pETM6-Vv4CL-CmCHS-MsCHI | addgene partial sequence | sequence record 139939 | pK03-R 5'-TTAATGCGCCGCTACAGGGCG-3'
AAAACCCCTCAAGACCCGTTTAGAGGCCCCAAGGGGTTATGCTAGTTATTGCTCAGCGGTGGCAGCAGTT
TAGGTTAATTAAGCTGCGACTAGTTCAGTTTCCAATCTTGAAAGCACCCTCGTTCAACAACGCAGGTAAT
CTTGCAGCTAAACAGCGCTTAAGATCAGGGGAAACAGCGTGCTCGCCGATCATAGTCTCCAACACTGCTG
ATGAAACTGCCTTGTTCTCTATGAGTGCAGCCTCCTTTTCTGGTATACTTGTATCCGGAGAGAAACTAAG
CCCTAATATTCCATTAGGTGATTGCCTGTAGAAAACAGAGGCACCAGGTGGAAAATTAACAGGCTTGAAA
GCTTCAGCAAATTTTTGCATAGCTTCAGCTTCTGCATCTCCATAAGTTCCAACTGATTTCAAGTGTGCCA
CACAGTTCTCCATAACCTTCCTTGAGTACTCAGGACCACTCAATTCCCTAATCTTTGACCCTCTAATTAA
CTTTTCAAAGGGACCTGAGATGATGTCTCTGTAAAAGTCAAGGGTCTCAAGTAACTCTTCAGATGATTTA
CCCTTCCATTTGGCAGCTAGTGAAGCCACTGCTATATCTTCCAAATAAACACCTATGGCAGTGAACTTGA
TGAAGTTTCCTTCAATGGTCAATCCTCTCTCCCCAGCGCCACCGAGGAAATATGATTTGCCGGTGACCGG
AGAGGTAACCACCGCTGGGTATTCAAGGTTCTCCACAGTGATTGCGGTGAT
